>Addgene plasmid #22226 | pEBB modified | depositor full sequence | sequence record 10186 | Author sequence
AGCGCCCAATACGCAAACCGCCTCTCCCCGCGCGTTGGCCGATTCATTAATGCAGCTGGCACGACAGGTT
TCCCGACTGGAAAGCGGGCAGTGAGCGCAACGCAATTAATGTGAGTTAGCTCACTCATTAGGCACCCCAG
GCTTTACACTTTATGCTTCCGGCTCGTATGTTGTGTGGAATTGTGAGCGGATAACAATTTCACACAGGAA
ACAGCTATGACCATGATTACGCCAAGCTTCCAGGCTCCCCAGCAGGCAGAAGTATGCAAAGCATGCATCT
CAATTAGTCAGCAACCATAGTCCCGCCCCTAACTCCGCCCATCCCGCCCCTAACTCCGCCCAGTTCCGCC
CATTCTCCGCCCCATGGCTGACTAATTTTTTTTATTTATGCAGAGGCCGAGGCCGCCTCGGCCTCTGAGC
TATTCCAGAAGTAGTGAGGAGGCTTTTTTGGAGGCCTAGGCTTTTGCAAAAAGCTTTGCAAAGATGGATA
AAGTTTTAAACAGAGAGGAATCTTTGCAGCTAATGGACCTTCTAGGTCTTGAAAGGAGTGGGAATTGGCT
CCGGTGCCCGTCAGTGGGCAGAGCGCACATCGCCCACAGTCCCCGAGAAGTTGGGGGGAGGGGTCGGCAA
TTGAACCGGTGCCTAGAGAAGGTGGCGCGGGGTAAACTGGGAAAGTGATGTCGTGTACTGGCTCCGCCTT
TTTCCCGAGGGTGGGGGAGAACCGTATATAAGTGCAGTAGTCGCCGTGAACGTTCTTTTTCGCAACGGGT
TTGCCGCCAGAACACAGGTAAGTGCCGTGTGTGGTTCCCGCGGGCCTGGCCTCTTTACGGGTTATGGCCC
TTGCGTGCCTTGAATTACTTCCACGCCCCTGGCTGCAGTACGTGATTCTTGATCCCGAGCTTCGGGTTGG
AAGTGGGTGGGAGAGTTCGAGGCCTTGCGCTTAAGGAGCCCCTTCGCCTCGTGCTTGAGTTGAGGCCTGG
CCTGGGCGCTGGGGCCGCCGCGTGCGAATCTGGTGGCACCTTCGCGCCTGTCTCGCTGCTTTCGATAAGT
CTCTAGCCATTTAAAATTTTTGATGACCTGCTGCGACGCTTTTTTTCTGGCAAGATAGTCTTGTAAATGC
GGGCCAAGATCTGCACACTGGTATTTCGGTTTTTGGGGCCGCGGGCGGCGACGGGGCCCGTGCGTCCCAG
CGCACATGTTCGGCGAGGCGGGGCCTGCGAGCGCGGCCACCGAGAATCGGACGGGGGTAGTCTCAAGCTG
GCCGGCCTGCTCTGGTGCCTGGCCTCGCGCCGCCGTGTATCGCCCCGCCCTGGGCGGCAAGGCTGGCCCG
GTCGGCACCAGTTGCGTGAGCGGAAAGATGGCCGCTTCCCGGCCCTGCTGCAGGGAGCTCAAAATGGAGG
ACGCGGCGCTCGGGAGAGCGGGCGGGTGAGTCACCCACACAAAGGAAAAGGGCCTTTCCGTCCTCAGCCG
TCGCTTCATGTGACTCCACGGAGTACCGGGCGCCGTCCAGGCACCTCGATTAGTTCTCGAGCTTTTGGAG
TACGTCGTCTTTAGGTTGGGGGGAGGGGTTTTATGCGATGGAGTTTCCCCACACTGAGTGGGTGGAGACT
GAAGTTAGGCCAGCTTGGCACTTGATGTAATTCTCCTTGGAATTTGCCCTTTTTGAGTTTGGATCTTGGT
TCATTCTCAAGCCTCAGACAGTGGTTCAAAGTTTTTTTCTTCCATTTCAGGTGTCGTGAGGAATTCTCTA
GAGATCCCTCGACCTCGAGATCCATTGTGCTGGATCTACAGGATCCACTAGTGGTACCATCGATGCGGCC
GCGACTCTAGAGTGAGGGTCCCCACCTGGGACCCTTGAGAGTATCAGGTCTCCCACGTGGGAGACAAGAA
ATCCCTGTTTAATATTTAAACAGCAGTGTTCCCCATCTGGGTCCTTGCACCCCTCACTCTGGCCTCAGCC
GACTGCACAGCGGCCCCTGCATCCCCTTGGCTGTGAGGCCCCTGGACAAGCAGAGGTGGCCAGAGCTGGG
AGGCATGGCCCTGGGGTCCCACGAATTTGCTGGGGAATCTCGTTTTTCTTCTTAAGACTTTTGGGACATG
GTTTGACTCCCGAACATCACCGACGCGTCTCCTGTTTTTCTGGGTGGCCTCGGGACACCTGCCCTGCCCC
CACGAGGGTCAGGACTGTGACTCTTTTTAGGGCCAGGCAGGTGCCTGGACATTTGCCTTGCTGGACGGGG
ACTGGGGATGTGGGAGGGAGCAGACAGGAGGAATCATGTCAGGCCTGTGTGTGAAAGGAAGCTCCACTGT
CACCCTCCACCTCTTCACCCCCCACTCACCAGTGTCCCCTCCACTGTCACATTGTAACTGAACTTCAGGA
TAATAAAGTGTTTGCCTCCAAAAAAAAAAAAAAAAAAAAAAAAAAAAAAAAAAAAAAAAAAAAAAAAAAA
AAAAAAAAAAAAAAAAAAAAAAAAAAAAAAAAAAAAAAAGAATTCACTGGCCGTCGTTTTACAACGTCGT
GACTGGGAAAACCCTGGCGTTACCCAACTTAATCGCCTTGCAGCACATCCCCCTTTCGCCAGCTGGCGTA
ATAGCGAAGAGGCCCGCACCGATCGCCCTTCCCAACAGTTGCGCAGCCTGAATGGCGAATGGCGCCTGAT
GCGGTATTTTCTCCTTACGCATCTGTGCGGTATTTCACACCGCATA
[142 nt withheld, positions 2707-2848]
C
[141 nt withheld, positions 2850-2990]
CCTTTGACGTTGGAGTCCACGTTCTTT
[37 nt withheld, positions 3018-3054]
ACCCTATCTCGGGCTATTCTTTTGATTTATAAGGGATTTTGCCGATTTCGGCCTATTGGTTAAAAAATGA
GCTGATTTAACAAAAATTTAACGCGAATTTTAACAAAATATTAACGTTTACAATTTTATGGTGCACTCTC
AGTACAATCTGCTCTGATGCCGCATAGTTAAGCCAGCCCCGACACCCGCCAACACCCGCTGACGCGCCCT
GACGGGCTTGTCTGCTCCCGGCATCCGCTTACAGACAAGCTGTGACCGTCTCCGGGAGCTGCATGTGTCA
GAGGTTTTCACCGTCATCACCGAAACGCGCGAGACGAAAGGGCCTCGTGATACGCCTATTTTTATAGGTT
AATGTCATGATAATAATGGTTTCTTAGACGTCAGGTGGCACTTTTCGGGGAAATGTGCGCGGAACCCCTA
TTTGTTTATTTTTCTAAATACATTCAAATATGTATCCGCTCATGAGACAATAACCCTGATAAATGCTTCA
ATAATATTGAAAAAGGAAGAGTATGAGTATTCAACATTTCCGTGTCGCCCTTATTCCCTTTTTTGCGGCA
TTTTGCCTTCCTGTTTTTGCTCACCCAGAAACGCTGGTGAAAGTAAAAGATGCTGAAGATCAGTTGGGTG
CACGAGTGGGTTACATCGAACTGGATCTCAACAGCGGTAAGATCCTTGAGAGTTTTCGCCCCGAAGAACG
TTTTCCAATGATGAGCACTTTTAAAGTTCTGCTATGTGGCGCGGTATTATCCCGTATTGACGCCGGGCAA
GAGCAACTCGGTCGCCGCATACACTATTCTCAGAATGACTTGGTTGAGTACTCACCAGTCACAGAAAAGC
ATCTTACGGATGGCATGACAGTAAGAGAATTATGCAGTGCTGCCATAACCATGAGTGATAACACTGCGGC
CAACTTACTTCTGACAACGATCGGAGGACCGAAGGAGCTAACCGCTTTTTTGCACAACATGGGGGATCAT
GTAACTCGCCTTGATCGTTGGGAACCGGAGCTGAATGAAGCCATACCAAACGACGAGCGTGACACCACGA
TGCCTGTAGCAATGGCAACAACGTTGCGCAAACTATTAACTGGCGAACTACTTACTCTAGCTTCCCGGCA
ACAATTAATAGACTGGATGGAGGCGGATAAAGTTGCAGGACCACTTCTGCGCTCGGCCCTTCCGGCTGGC
TGGTTTATTGCTGATAAATCTGGAGCCGGTGAGCGTGGGTCTCGCGGTATCATTGCAGCACTGGGGCCAG
ATGGTAAGCCCTCCCGTATCGTAGTTATCTACACGACGGGGAGTCAGGCAACTATGGATGAACGAAATAG
ACAGATCGCTGAGATAGGTGCCTCACTGATTAAGCATTGGTAACTGTCAGACCAAGTTTACTCATATATA
CTTTAGATTGATTTAAAACTTCATTTTTAATTTAAAAGGATCTAGGTGAAGATCCTTTTTGATAATCTCA
TGACCAAAATCCCTTAACGTGAGTTTTCGTTCCACTGAGCGTCAGACCCCGTAGAAAAGATCAAAGGATC
TTCTTGAGATCCTTTTTTTCTGCGCGTAATCTGCTGCTTGCAAACAAAAAAACCACCGCTACCAGCGGTG
GTTTGTTTGCCGGATCAAGAGCTACCAACTCTTTTTCCGAAGGTAACTGGCTTCAGCAGAGCGCAGATAC
CAAATACTGTCCTTCTAGTGTAGCCGTAGTTAGGCCACCACTTCAAGAACTCTGTAGCACCGCCTACATA
CCTCGCTCTGCTAATCCTGTTACCAGTGGCTGCTGCCAGTGGCGATAAGTCGTGTCTTACCGGGTTGGAC
TCAAGACGATAGTTACCGGATAAGGCGCAGCGGTCGGGCTGAACGGGGGGTTCGTGCACACAGCCCAGCT
TGGAGCGAACGACCTACACCGAACTGAGATACCTACAGCGTGAGCTATGAGAAAGCGCCACGCTTCCCGA
AGGGAGAAAGGCGGACAGGTATCCGGTAAGCGGCAGGGTCGGAACAGGAGAGCGCACGAGGGAGCTTCCA
GGGGGAAACGCCTGGTATCTTTATAGTCCTGTCGGGTTTCGCCACCTCTGACTTGAGCGTCGATTTTTGT
GATGCTCGTCAGGGGGGCGGAGCCTATGGAAAAACGCCAGCAACGCGGCCTTTTTACGGTTCCTGGCCTT
TTGCTGGCCTTTTGCTCACATGTTCTTTCCTGCGTTATCCCCTGATTCTGTGGATAACCGTATTACCGCC
TTTGAGTGAGCTGATACCGCTCGCCGCAGCCGAACGACCGAGCGCAGCGAGTCAGTGAGCGAGGAAGC
Features (pLannotate 1.2.2; 16 found; start..end, strand, type, name):
      2..94      +  CDS            lacI (fragment): lac repressor; lacI; The lac repressor binds to the lac operator to inhibit transcription in E. coli. This inhibition can be relieved by adding lactose or isopropyl-β-D-thiogalactopyranoside (IPTG).
    107..128     +  protein_bind   CAP binding site: CAP binding activates transcription in the presence of cAMP. E. coli catabolite activator protein
    143..173     +  promoter       lac promoter: promoter for the E. coli lac operon
    181..197     +  protein_bind   lac operator: The lac repressor binds to the lac operator to inhibit transcription in E. coli. This inhibition can be relieved by adding lactose or isopropyl-β-D-thiogalactopyranoside (IPTG). lac repressor encoded by lacI
    252..462     +  promoter       SV40 promoter: SV40 early promoter
    484..550     +  CDS            small t antigen (fragment): SV40 (simian virus 40) small t antigen
    558..1739    +  promoter       EF-1α promoter: strong constitutive promoter for human elongation factor EF-1α
   1831..1923    +  ncRNA          G-CSF SLDE: Accession: RF00183 - G-CSF factor stem-loop destabilising element (SLDE)
   2492..2649    +  CDS            lacZα (fragment): LacZα fragment of β-galactosidase; lacZ fragment
   2655..2706    -  misc_feature   bom (fragment): basis of mobility region from pBR322
   2725..3105    +  rep_origin     M13 ori (sequence partly withheld): M13 bacteriophage origin of replication; arrow indicates direction of (+) strand synthesis
   3181..3230    -  misc_feature   bom (fragment): basis of mobility region from pBR322
   3332..3367    -  CDS            rop (fragment): Rop protein, which maintains plasmids at low copy number; rop
   3462..3566    +  promoter       AmpR promoter: bla
   3567..4427    +  CDS            AmpR: β-lactamase; bla; confers resistance to ampicillin, carbenicillin, and related antibiotics
   4598..5186    +  rep_origin     ori: high-copy-number ColE1/pMB1/pBR322/pUC origin of replication
