[The description below was written by a language model from this plasmid's Addgene catalogue record and pLannotate feature annotations shown in this document.]
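Description:
pEBB modified is an empty mammalian expression backbone derived from pEF-Bos, about 5.4 kb in size, with no insert. It is propagated in E. coli through a high-copy ColE1/pUC-type origin and selected with ampicillin via a β-lactamase gene under its native bla promoter. An M13 phage origin is also annotated, which in principle allows single-stranded DNA production with helper phage. Short remnants of lacI, the CAP site, lac promoter and operator, lacZα, bom and rop are scattered around the backbone. These are fragments carried over from parental cloning vectors rather than functional units.

The expression cassette is driven by the human EF-1α promoter, a strong constitutive promoter active in many mammalian cell types. Genes of interest are inserted downstream by restriction cloning, and the record lists BstXI and NotI as the 5′ and 3′ cloning sites. According to the depositor's comments, this version lacks the SpeI and KpnI sites found in the multiple cloning site of the original vector. Just downstream of the cloning region the annotation detects a G-CSF stem-loop destabilising element, which indicates that G-CSF-derived 3′ sequence follows the insert position. No polyadenylation signal is explicitly annotated. Upstream of the EF-1α promoter lie an SV40 early promoter region and a small fragment of the small t antigen coding sequence. No mammalian selection marker appears in the feature table.

The vector is intended for constitutive expression of cloned cDNAs in transfected mammalian cells. The depositor notes that it served as the parent backbone for several other deposited plasmids.
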