Addgene plasmid #22226: pEBB modified
Purpose: (Empty Backbone)
Depositing lab: David Baltimore. Depositing organization: California Institute of Technology. Publication: Differential inhibition of signaling pathways by dominant-negative SH2/SH3 adapter proteins. Tanaka M, Gupta R, Mayer BJ. Mol Cell Biol. 1995 Dec . 15(12):6829-37. PubMed 8524249.
Backbone
  Vector backbone: pEF-Bos
  Backbone size (bp): 5400
  Vector type: Mammalian Expression
Growth in bacteria
  Bacterial resistance: Ampicillin, 100 μg/mL
  Growth temperature: 37°C
  Growth strain: DH5alpha
  Copy number: Unknown
Gene/Insert
  Gene/Insert name: None
  Cloning method: Restriction Enzyme; 5′ cloning site BstXI (unknown if destroyed); 3′ cloning site NotI (unknown if destroyed)
  Sequencing primers: 5′ EF-1a Forward
Terms and licenses: Academic/Nonprofit Terms; Industry Terms: Not Available to Industry
Depositor comments: This vector was the backbone for several of the Ananda Roy plasmids. SpeI and KpnI site are missing from the MCS, unlike the original Baltimore vector.
How to cite: pEBB modified was a gift from David Baltimore (Addgene plasmid # 22226 ; http://n2t.net/addgene:22226 ; RRID:Addgene_22226)
