>Addgene plasmid #22226 | pEBB modified | addgene partial sequence | sequence record 28071 | 22226 with EF-1a-F
CTCTAGAGATCCCTCGACCTCGAGATCCATTGTGCTGGATCCNCNNNTGNTACCATCGATGCGGCCGCGA
CTCTAGAGTGAGGGTCCCCACCTGGGACCCTTGAGAGTATCANGTCTCCCACGTGGGAGACAAGAAATCC
CTGTTTAATATTTAAACAGCAGTGTTCCCCATCTGGGTCCTTGCACCCCTCACTCTGGCCTCAGCCGACT
GCACAGCGGCCCCTGCATCCCCTTGGCTGTGAGGCCCCTGGACAAGCAGAGGTGGCCAGAGCTGGGAGGC
ATGGCCCTGGGGTCCCACGAATTTGCTGGGGAATCTCGTTTTTCTTCTTAAGACTTTTGGGACATGGTTT
GACTCCCGAACATCACCGACGTGTCTCCTGTTTTTCTGGGTGGCCTCGGGACACCTGCCCTGCCCCCACG
AGGGTCAGGACTGTGACTCTTTTTAGGGCCAGGCAGGTGCCTGGACATTTGCCTTGCTGGANNGGGACTG
GGGATGTGGGAGGGAGCAGACAGGAGGAATCATGTCAGGCCTGTGTGTGAAAGGAAGCTCCACTGTCACC
CTCCACCTCTTCACCCCCCACTCNCCAGTGTCCCCTCCACTGTCNCATTGTAACTGAACTTCAGGATAAT
AAAAGTGNTTGCCTCC
